Addgene plasmid #46765: pKIKOrbsARCm
Purpose: (Empty Backbone) E.coli genomic integration rbsAR locus
Depositing lab: Lars Nielsen & Claudia Vickers. Depositing organization: University of Queensland. Publication: Knock-in/Knock-out (KIKO) vectors for rapid integration of large DNA sequences, including whole metabolic pathways, onto the Escherichia coli chromosome at well-characterised loci. Sabri S, Steen JA, Bongers M, Nielsen LK, Vickers CE. Microb Cell Fact. 2013 Jun 24;12(1):60. 10.1186/1475-2859-12-60 PubMed 23799955.
Backbone
  Vector backbone: pKD4
  Backbone size (bp): 3267
  Modifications to backbone: oriR6Kgamma bla fragment from pKD4 used as backbone. 1kb fragment from the rbsAR locus was added (creating an intermediate vector). Subsequent addition of MCS and chloramphenicol antibiotic resistance cassette
  Vector type: E.coli genomic integration
Growth in bacteria
  Bacterial resistance: Chloramphenicol and Ampicillin, 25 & 100 μg/mL
  Growth temperature: 37°C
  Growth strain: Pir1
  Copy number: Low Copy
Terms and licenses: Academic/Nonprofit Terms; Industry Terms: Not Available to Industry
Depositor comments: This plasmid is used for integration of DNA into the E.coli genome via homologous recombination. The DNA of interest is cloned between rbsAR homologous arms and integrated at the rbsAR locus.
How to cite: pKIKOrbsARCm was a gift from Lars Nielsen & Claudia Vickers (Addgene plasmid # 46765 ; http://n2t.net/addgene:46765 ; RRID:Addgene_46765)
