[The description below was written by a language model from this plasmid's Addgene catalogue record and pLannotate feature annotations shown in this document.]
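Description:
pKIKOrbsARCm is an empty-backbone knock-in/knock-out (KIKO) vector for integrating cloned DNA into the Escherichia coli chromosome at the rbsAR (ribose utilisation) locus by homologous recombination. It was built on the oriR6Kγ–bla fragment of pKD4, to which about 1 kb of rbsAR sequence was added, followed by a multiple cloning site and a chloramphenicol resistance cassette. The R6K γ origin works only when the pi initiator protein is supplied, so the plasmid is maintained at low copy in pir+ hosts such as Pir1 and cannot replicate in ordinary E. coli strains. This helps ensure that resistant clones in a target strain carry chromosomal insertions rather than surviving plasmid. In the propagation host, selection uses ampicillin (β-lactamase with its own promoter) and chloramphenicol.

The feature table for the 4,043 nt depositor sequence shows the integration module as two homology arms, one annotated as an rbsR fragment and the other as an rbsA fragment. Short rbsC-matching fragments lie on the inner side of each arm. Between the arms sits the cat promoter driving chloramphenicol acetyltransferase, flanked by a full FRT site and a minimal FRT site. After integration, FLP recombinase can therefore excise the marker, allowing it to be reused. The cloning site is not annotated in the table, but the record states that the DNA of interest is cloned between the homologous arms, so it is carried into the chromosome with the marker while the native locus is disrupted. According to the associated publication title, the KIKO series is intended for rapid integration of large sequences, including whole metabolic pathways, at well-characterised loci.
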