Features (pLannotate 1.2.2; 11 found; start..end, strand, type, name):
     35..417     -  rep_origin     R6K γ ori: γ replication origin from E. coli plasmid R6K; requires the R6K initiator protein pi for replication
    488..1348    -  CDS            AmpR: β-lactamase; bla; confers resistance to ampicillin, carbenicillin, and related antibiotics
   1349..1453    -  promoter       AmpR promoter: bla
   1490..2023    -  CDS            rbsR (fragment): RBSR_ECOLI - Experimental evidence at protein level: Swiss-Prot protein existence level 1. Transcriptional repressor for the ribose rbsDACBK operon. RbsR binds to a region of perfect dyad symmetry spanning the rbs operon transcriptional start site. The affinity for the rbs operator is reduced by addition of ribose, consistent with ribose being the inducer of the operon. From Escherichia coli (strain K12).
   2019..2234    -  CDS            rbsC (fragment): RBSC_ECOLI - Experimental evidence at protein level: Swiss-Prot protein existence level 1. (Microbial infection) Probably transports the toxic C- terminal region of CdiA from D.dadantii strain 3937 across the inner membrane to the cytoplasm, where CdiA has a toxic effect. Toxin transport is strain-specific, mutations in this gene do not confer resistance to several other tested CdiA toxins. From Escherichia coli (strain K12).
   2289..2336    -  protein_bind   FRT: FLP-mediated recombination occurs in the 8-bp core sequence TCTAGAAA (Turan and Bode, 2011). FLP recombinase from the Saccharomyces cerevisiae 2μ plasmid
   2353..3012    -  CDS            CmR: chloramphenicol acetyltransferase; cat; confers resistance to chloramphenicol
   3013..3115    -  promoter       cat promoter: promoter of the E. coli cat gene encoding chloramphenicol acetyltransferase
   3221..3254    -  protein_bind   FRT (minimal): supports FLP-mediated excision but not integration (Turan and Bode, 2011) FLP recombinase from the Saccharomyces cerevisiae 2μ plasmid
   3413..3502    -  CDS            rbsC (fragment): RBSC_ECOLI - Experimental evidence at protein level: Swiss-Prot protein existence level 1. (Microbial infection) Probably transports the toxic C- terminal region of CdiA from D.dadantii strain 3937 across the inner membrane to the cytoplasm, where CdiA has a toxic effect. Toxin transport is strain-specific, mutations in this gene do not confer resistance to several other tested CdiA toxins. From Escherichia coli (strain K12).
   3510..4031    -  CDS            rbsA (fragment): RBSA_ECOLI - Experimental evidence at protein level: Swiss-Prot protein existence level 1. Part of the ABC transporter complex RbsABC involved in ribose import. Responsible for energy coupling to the transport system. From Escherichia coli (strain K12).
>Addgene plasmid #46765 | pKIKOrbsARCm | depositor full sequence | sequence record 66221 | Genbank: KC503967
GGAGGATATTCATATGGACCATGGCTAATTCCCATGTCAGCCGTTAAGTGTTCCTGTGTCACTGAAAATT
GCTTTGAGAGGCTCTAAGGGCTTCTCAGTGCGTTACATCCCTGGCTTGTTGTCCACAACCGTTAAACCTT
AAAAGCTTTAAAAGCCTTATATATTCTTTTTTTTCTTATAAAACTTAAAACCTTAGAGGCTATTTAAGTT
GCTGATTTATATTAATTTTATTGTTCAAACATGAGAGCTTAGTACGTGAAACATGAGAGCTTAGTACGTT
AGCCATGAGAGCTTAGTACGTTAGCCATGAGGGTTTAGTTCGTTAAACATGAGAGCTTAGTACGTTAAAC
ATGAGAGCTTAGTACGTGAAACATGAGAGCTTAGTACGTACTATCAACAGGTTGAACTGCGGATCTTGCG
GCCGCAAAAATTAAAAATGAAGTTTTAAATCAATCTAAAGTATATATGAGTAAACTTGGTCTGACAGTTA
CCAATGCTTAATCAGTGAGGCACCTATCTCAGCGATCTGTCTATTTCGTTCATCCATAGTTGCCTGACTC
CCCGTCGTGTAGATAACTACGATACGGGAGGGCTTACCATCTGGCCCCAGTGCTGCAATGATACCGCGAG
ACCCACGCTCACCGGCTCCAGATTTATCAGCAATAAACCAGCCAGCCGGAAGGGCCGAGCGCAGAAGTGG
TCCTGCAACTTTATCCGCCTCCATCCAGTCTATTAATTGTTGCCGGGAAGCTAGAGTAAGTAGTTCGCCA
GTTAATAGTTTGCGCAACGTTGTTGCCATTGCTACAGGCATCGTGGTGTCACGCTCGTCGTTTGGTATGG
CTTCATTCAGCTCCGGTTCCCAACGATCAAGGCGAGTTACATGATCCCCCATGTTGTGCAAAAAAGCGGT
TAGCTCCTTCGGTCCTCCGATCGTTGTCAGAAGTAAGTTGGCCGCAGTGTTATCACTCATGGTTATGGCA
GCACTGCATAATTCTCTTACTGTCATGCCATCCGTAAGATGCTTTTCTGTGACTGGTGAGTACTCAACCA
AGTCATTCTGAGAATAGTGTATGCGGCGACCGAGTTGCTCTTGCCCGGCGTCAATACGGGATAATACCGC
GCCACATAGCAGAACTTTAAAAGTGCTCATCATTGGAAAACGTTCTTCGGGGCGAAAACTCTCAAGGATC
TTACCGCTGTTGAGATCCAGTTCGATGTAACCCACTCGTGCACCCAACTGATCTTCAGCATCTTTTACTT
TCACCAGCGTTTCTGGGTGAGCAAAAACAGGAAGGCAAAATGCCGCAAAAAAGGGAATAAGGGCGACACG
GAAATGTTGAATACTCATACTCTTCCTTTTTCAATATTATTGAAGCATTTATCAGGGTTATTGTCTCATG
AGCGGATACATATTTGAATGTATTTAGAAAAATAAACAAATAGGGGTTCCGCGCACATTTCCCCGAAAAG
TGCCACCTGCATCCAGAAACCCCAGTTCATCTTTCGGTTGGTGGATAGTGGTTAATGGTGGCGTCATAAA
GCTTGCCAGTTCGATATCGTCATAGCCAATCACCGCGATATCCTGCGGAACCTGTAACTCTGCCTGATAT
AACGCCTGGTAAACGCCAACAGCCATAGCGTCATTTCCGGTAAAGACGGCCTGAGGACGCAGCGGATGTG
ATAACAGTTGGCGCATGGCGTCAAACCCGCCGTTAAATTCAAAATCACCAGTGACTTCATAGCCATCAGG
AATGTTGAGACCCGCACGTTTCATCGCCGCCCGATAACCTTCCAACCGCAGGCGCGCCGGAGTTTTATCC
AGCGGACCGGTAATACAGGCGATACGGGTATGACCTTTATCGATCAGATATTGCGTTGCTAAGTCTCCGC
CCAGCAACGAGTTATCCTGAATAAGATCGCTGTCGCCATCGAACGGAGCCCAGTCCATCATCACAGTAGG
CACTGTCGGATAACGTTGCATGATTTCACGCGAAGGTTGATGCGTTTCGGTGCACAGTAACAGCCACCAG
CGCATTGACTTCAATGCCGACGATAGATGCAGCAACTGCGCCGGTTAGCGCCAACAGAGAACCTACAGAC
AAGTCGATGCCCGACGTCAGGATCACCAGCGTCATCCCGACCGCCATAATGGCGTTCACCGAGGTTTGCT
GGAGAATATTGAATAAGTTATTGATGGTGAAAAAGTTCGGGCTTAACGTCGAGACAATCGAAACAAAAAA
AACCCCGCTTCGGCGGGGTTTTTTTTAATCGTAGGCTGGAGCTGCTTCGAAGTTCCTATACTTTCTAGAG
AATAGGAACTTCGGAATAGGAACTTCATTTAAATGGCGCGCCTTACGCCCCGCCCTGCCACTCATCGCAG
TACTGTTGTAATTCATTAAGCATTCTGCCGACATGGAAGCCATCACAAACGGCATGATGAACCTGAATCG
CCAGCGGCATCAGCACCTTGTCGCCTTGCGTATAATATTTGCCCATGGTGAAAACGGGGGCGAAGAAGTT
GTCCATATTGGCCACGTTTAAATCAAAACTGGTGAAACTCACCCAGGGATTGGCTGAGACGAAAAACATA
TTCTCAATAAACCCTTTAGGGAAATAGGCCAGGTTTTCACCGTAACACGCCACATCTTGCGAATATATGT
GTAGAAACTGCCGGAAATCGTCGTGGTATTCACTCCAGAGCGATGAAAACGTTTCAGTTTGCTCATGGAA
AACGGTGTAACAAGGGTGAACACTATCCCATATCACCAGCTCACCGTCTTTCATTGCCATACGTAATTCC
GGATGAGCATTCATCAGGCGGGCAAGAATGTGAATAAAGGCCGGATAAAACTTGTGCTTATTTTTCTTTA
CGGTCTTTAAAAAGGCCGTAATATCCAGCTGAACGGTCTGGTTATAGGTACATTGAGCAACTGACTGAAA
TGCCTCAAAATGTTCTTTACGATGCCATTGGGATATATCAACGGTGGTATATCCAGTGATTTTTTTCTCC
ATTTTAGCTTCCTTAGCTCCTGAAAATCTCGACAACTCAAAAAATACGCCCGGTAGTGATCTTATTTCAT
TATGGTGAAAGTTGGAACCTCTTACGTGCCGATCAACGTCTCATTTTCGCCAAAAGTTGGCCCAGGGCTT
CCCGGTATCAACAGGGACACCAGGATTTATTTATTCTGCGAAGTGATCTTCCGTCACAGGTAGGCGCGCC
GAAGTTCCTATACTTTCTAGAGAATAGGAACTTCGGAATAGGAACTAAGGAGGATATTCATATAGACCAT
GATTGCATGCGGTACCGAGCTCGGATCCACTAGTAGAGGATAAAACATATGGAATTCCTGCAGTGCGCAG
TCGACGCGCAAAAAACCCCGCCCCTGACAGGGCGGGGTTTTTTCGCTGTTTCGATCAGCACCAGCAGAGC
GATAAGCGATTTCTGCTCCATCAGCCACGCTTTCGTGAAATAACGGCGACCAGAGACAGTCTGGGTTGTC
ATTTTTTTACTCCTGATTCACGCGATTAAGCTTGCCCACAGCGGCAGCCATTAACACTTCCTGGGTGGCC
TGCTCACGAGTAAATTCCCCGCTGAGATGCCCTTCATGCATGACGATGATGCGATCGCTCATGCCTAATA
CTTCTGGCATCTCCGATGACACCAGAATGATGCTCAAGCCATCGGCTTTGAACTGGTTAATCAGTTGATA
GATCTCTTTTTTCGCGCCGACATCTACGCCACGGGTAGGTTCATCAAGGATCAACACTTTGGGGCGTGTC
ATCAGACCGCGGGCAATCGCCACTTTTTGCTGATTGCCACCGGAAAGCAGACCAATTGCCTGTTCCATCG
ACGGTGTTTTCACATTAAACAGACGAATGAAATCACTCACAGCCTGCTGTTCATCGGCATGCTTCAAACT
GCCGCCAGCGCGGCTGAAGTAGCGCAGCGCTGTCAGCGACATGTTCTCTTTTACTGACATGCCCAACACT
AAACCGTCACGTTTACGGTCTTCGGAGATATACACAATGCCGCTTGGTTTCTG
