>Addgene plasmid #46765 | pKIKOrbsARCm | addgene partial sequence | sequence record 71451 | CAT-R 5'-GCAACTGACTGAAATGCCTC-3'
ACGGTGGTATATCCAGTGATTTTTTTCTCCATTTTAGCTTCCTTAGCTCCTGAAAATCTCGACAACTCAA
AAAATACGCCCGGTAGTGATCTTATTTCATTATGGTGAAAGTTGGAACCTCTTACGTGCCGATCAACGTC
TCATTTTCGCCAAAAGTTGGCCCAGGGCTTCCCGGTATCAACAGGGACACCAGGATTTATTTATTCTGCG
AAGTGATCTTCCGTCACAGGTAGGCGCGCCGAAGTTCCTATACTTTCTAGAGAATAGGAACTTCGGAATA
GGAACTAAGGAGGATATTCATATAGACCATGATTGCATGCGGTACCGAGCTCGGATCCACTAGTAGAGGA
TAAAACATATGGAATTCCTGCAGTGCGCAGTCGACGCGCAAAAAACCCCGCCCCTGACAGGGCGGGGTTT
TTTCGCTGTTTCGATCAGCACCAGCAGAGCGATAAGCGATTTCTGCTCCATCAGCCACGCTTTCGTGAAA
TAACGGCGACCAGAGACAGTCTGGGTTGTCATTTTTTTACTCCTGATTCACGCGATTAAGCTTGCCCACA
GCGGCAGCCATTAACACTTCCTGGGTGGCCTGCTCACGAGTAAATTCCCCGCTGAGATGCCCTTCATGCA
TGACGATGATGCGATCGCTCATGCCTAATACTTCTGGCATCTCCGATGACACCAGAATGATGCTCAAGCC
ATCGGCTTTGAACTGGTTAATCAGTTGATAGATCTCTTTTTTCGCGCCGACATCTACGCCACGGGTAGGT
TCATCAAGGA
