>Addgene plasmid #46765 | pKIKOrbsARCm | addgene partial sequence | sequence record 71595 | CAT-F 5'-GTTTGTGATGGCTTCCATGTC-3'
GAGTGGCAGGGCGGGGCGTAAGGCGCGCCATTTAAATGAAGTTCCTATTCCGAAGTTCCTATTCTCTAGA
AAGTATAGGAACTTCGAAGCAGCTCCAGCCTACGATTAAAAAAAACCCCGCCGAAGCGGGGTTTTTTTTG
TTTCGATTGTCTCGACGTTAAGCCCGAACTTTTTCACCATCAATAACTTATTCAATATTCTCCAGCAAAC
CTCGGTGAACGCCATTATGGCGGTCGGGATGACGCTGGTGATCCTGACGTCGGGCATCGACTTGTCTGTA
GGTTCTCTGTTGGCGCTAACCGGCGCAGTTGCTGCATCTATCGTCGGCATTGAAGTCAATGCGCTGGTGG
CTGTTACTGTGCACCGAAACGCATCAACCTTCGCGTGAAATCATGCAACGTTATCCGACAGTGCCTACTG
TGATGATGGACTGGGCTCCGTTCGATGGCGACAGCGATCTTATTCAGGATAACTCGTTGCTGGGCGGAGA
CTTAGCAACGCAATATCTGATCGATAAAGGTCATACCCGTATCGCCTGTATTACCGGTCCGCTGGATAAA
ACTCCGGCGCGCCTGCGGTTGGAAGGTTATCGGGCGGCGATGAAACGTGCGGGTCTCAACATTCCTGATG
GCTATGAAGTCACTGGTGATTTTGAATTTAACGGCGGGTTTGACGCCATGCGCCAACTGTTATCACATCC
GCTGCGTCCTCAGGCCGTCTTTACCGGAAATGACGCTATGGCTGTTGGCGTTTACCAGGCGTTATATCAG
GCAGAGTTACAGGTTCCGCAGGATATCGCGGTGATTGGCTATGACGATATCGAACTGGCAAGCTTTATGA
CGCCACCATTAACCACTATCCACCA
